LOCUS       Exported 8476 bp ds-DNA circular SYN 12-MAY-2021
DEFINITION  Gq-coupled hM3D-IRES-mCitrine under the control of CaMKIIa promoter.
ACCESSION   .
VERSION     .
KEYWORDS    pAAV-CaMKIIa-HA-hM3D(Gq)-IRES-mCitrine
SOURCE      synthetic DNA construct
  ORGANISM  synthetic DNA construct
REFERENCE   1 (bases 1 to 8476)
  AUTHORS   Bryan Roth
  TITLE     Roth lab DREADDs
  JOURNAL   Unpublished
REFERENCE   2 (bases 1 to 8476)
  AUTHORS   .
  TITLE     Direct Submission
  JOURNAL   Exported May 12, 2021 from SnapGene Server 1.1.58
            http://www.snapgene.com
FEATURES             Location/Qualifiers
     source          1..8476
                     /organism="synthetic DNA construct"
                     /mol_type="other DNA"
     repeat_region   1..130
                     /label=AAV2 ITR (alternate)
                     /note="Functional equivalent of wild-type AAV2 ITR"
     promoter        149..1437
                     /label=CaMKII promoter
                     /note="promoter for the mouse calcium/calmodulin-dependent
                     kinase II alpha subunit"
     CDS             1467..1493
                     /codon_start=1
                     /product="HA (human influenza hemagglutinin) epitope tag"
                     /label=HA
                     /translation="YPYDVPDYA"
     misc_feature    3279..3852
                     /label=IRES
                     /note="internal ribosome entry site (IRES) of the
                     encephalomyocarditis virus (EMCV)"
     primer_bind     complement(3446..3463)
                     /label=IRES reverse
                     /note="IRES internal ribosome entry site, reverse primer.
                     Also called pCDH-rev"
     primer_bind     3673..3692
                     /label=IRES-F
                     /note="IRES internal ribosome entry site, forward primer"
     regulatory      3853..3862
                     /regulatory_class="other"
                     /note="vertebrate consensus sequence for strong initiation
                     of translation (Kozak, 1987)"
     CDS             3859..4575
                     /codon_start=1
                     /product="enhanced variant of YFP (Heikal et al., 2001)"
                     /label=Citrine
                     /note="mammalian codon-optimized"
                     /translation="MVSKGEELFTGVVPILVELDGDVNGHKFSVSGEGEGDATYGKLTL
                     KFICTTGKLPVPWPTLVTTFGYGLMCFARYPDHMKQHDFFKSAMPEGYVQERTIFFKDD
                     GNYKTRAEVKFEGDTLVNRIELKGIDFKEDGNILGHKLEYNYNSHNVYIMADKQKNGIK
                     VNFKIRHNIEDGSVQLADHYQQNTPIGDGPVLLPDNHYLSYQSKLSKDPNEKRDHMVLL
                     EFVTAAGITLGMDELYK"
     primer_bind     complement(3904..3925)
                     /label=EGFP-N
                     /note="EGFP, reverse primer"
     primer_bind     complement(4165..4184)
                     /label=EXFP-R
                     /note="For distinguishing EGFP variants, reverse primer"
     primer_bind     4512..4533
                     /label=EGFP-C
                     /note="EGFP, forward primer"
     misc_feature    4603..5191
                     /label=WPRE
                     /note="woodchuck hepatitis virus posttranscriptional
                     regulatory element"
     primer_bind     complement(4656..4676)
                     /label=WPRE-R
                     /note="WPRE, reverse primer"
     CDS             complement(5074..5085)
                     /codon_start=1
                     /product="Factor Xa recognition and cleavage site"
                     /label=Factor Xa site
                     /translation="IEGR"
     polyA_signal    5223..5699
                     /label=hGH poly(A) signal
                     /note="human growth hormone polyadenylation signal"
     primer_bind     complement(5422..5441)
                     /label=hGH-PA-R
                     /note="Human growth hormone terminator, reverse primer"
     repeat_region   5739..5879
                     /label=AAV2 ITR
                     /note="inverted terminal repeat of adeno-associated virus
                     serotype 2"
     repeat_region   5739..5868
                     /label=AAV2 ITR
     rep_origin      5954..6409
                     /direction=RIGHT
                     /label=f1 ori
                     /note="f1 bacteriophage origin of replication; arrow
                     indicates direction of (+) strand synthesis"
     primer_bind     complement(6041..6060)
                     /label=F1ori-R
                     /note="F1 origin, reverse primer"
     primer_bind     6251..6272
                     /label=F1ori-F
                     /note="F1 origin, forward primer"
     primer_bind     complement(6426..6445)
                     /label=pRS-marker
                     /note="pRS vectors, use to sequence yeast selectable
                     marker"
     primer_bind     6545..6567
                     /label=pGEX 3'
                     /note="pGEX vectors, reverse primer"
     primer_bind     complement(6605..6623)
                     /label=pBRforEco
                     /note="pBR322 vectors, upsteam of EcoRI site, forward
                     primer"
     promoter        6691..6795
                     /gene="bla"
                     /label=AmpR promoter
     CDS             6796..7656
                     /codon_start=1
                     /gene="bla"
                     /product="beta-lactamase"
                     /label=AmpR
                     /note="confers resistance to ampicillin, carbenicillin, and
                     related antibiotics"
                     /translation="MSIQHFRVALIPFFAAFCLPVFAHPETLVKVKDAEDQLGARVGYI
                     ELDLNSGKILESFRPEERFPMMSTFKVLLCGAVLSRIDAGQEQLGRRIHYSQNDLVEYS
                     PVTEKHLTDGMTVRELCSAAITMSDNTAANLLLTTIGGPKELTAFLHNMGDHVTRLDRW
                     EPELNEAIPNDERDTTMPVAMATTLRKLLTGELLTLASRQQLIDWMEADKVAGPLLRSA
                     LPAGWFIADKSGAGERGSRGIIAALGPDGKPSRIVVIYTTGSQATMDERNRQIAEIGAS
                     LIKHW"
     primer_bind     complement(7014..7033)
                     /label=Amp-R
                     /note="Ampicillin resistance gene, reverse primer"
     rep_origin      7827..8415
                     /direction=RIGHT
                     /label=ori
                     /note="high-copy-number ColE1/pMB1/pBR322/pUC origin of
                     replication"
     primer_bind     8316..8335
                     /label=pBR322ori-F
                     /note="pBR322 origin, forward primer"
ORIGIN
        1 cctgcaggca gctgcgcgct cgctcgctca ctgaggccgc ccgggcgtcg ggcgaccttt
       61 ggtcgcccgg cctcagtgag cgagcgagcg cgcagagagg gagtggccaa ctccatcact
      121 aggggttcct gcggccgcac gcgtttaaca ttatggcctt aggtcacttc atctccatgg
      181 ggttcttctt ctgattttct agaaaatgag atgggggtgc agagagcttc ctcagtgacc
      241 tgcccagggt cacatcagaa atgtcagagc tagaacttga actcagatta ctaatcttaa
      301 attccatgcc ttgggggcat gcaagtacga tatacagaag gagtgaactc attagggcag
      361 atgaccaatg agtttaggaa agaagagtcc agggcagggt acatctacac cacccgccca
      421 gccctgggtg agtccagcca cgttcacctc attatagttg cctctctcca gtcctacctt
      481 gacgggaagc acaagcagaa actgggacag gagccccagg agaccaaatc ttcatggtcc
      541 ctctgggagg atgggtgggg agagctgtgg cagaggcctc aggaggggcc ctgctgctca
      601 gtggtgacag ataggggtga gaaagcagac agagtcattc cgtcagcatt ctgggtctgt
      661 ttggtacttc ttctcacgct aaggtggcgg tgtgatatgc acaatggcta aaaagcaggg
      721 agagctggaa agaaacaagg acagagacag aggccaagtc aaccagacca attcccagag
      781 gaagcaaaga aaccattaca gagactacaa gggggaaggg aaggagagat gaattagctt
      841 cccctgtaaa ccttagaacc cagctgttgc cagggcaacg gggcaatacc tgtctcttca
      901 gaggagatga agttgccagg gtaactacat cctgtctttc tcaaggacca tcccagaatg
      961 tggcacccac tagccgttac catagcaact gcctctttgc cccacttaat cccatcccgt
     1021 ctgttaaaag ggccctatag ttggaggtgg gggaggtagg aagagcgatg atcacttgtg
     1081 gactaagttt gttcgcatcc ccttctccaa ccccctcagt acatcaccct gggggaacag
     1141 ggtccacttg ctcctgggcc cacacagtcc tgcagtattg tgtatataag gccagggcaa
     1201 agaggagcag gttttaaagt gaaaggcagg caggtgttgg ggaggcagtt accggggcaa
     1261 cgggaacagg gcgtttcgga ggtggttgcc atggggacct ggatgctgac gaaggctcgc
     1321 gaggctgtga gcagccacag tgccctgctc agaagcccca agctcgtcag tcaagccggt
     1381 tctccgtttg cactcaggag cacgggcagg cgagtggccc ctagttctgg gggcagctct
     1441 agagcggtac cggatccgcc accatgtacc catacgatgt tccagattac gctaccttgc
     1501 acaataacag tacaacctcg cctttgtttc caaacatcag ctcctcctgg atacacagcc
     1561 cctccgatgc agggctgccc ccgggaaccg tcactcattt cggcagctac aatgtttctc
     1621 gagcagctgg caatttctcc tctccagacg gtaccaccga tgaccctctg ggaggtcata
     1681 ccgtctggca agtggtcttc atcgctttct taacgggcat cctggccttg gtgaccatca
     1741 tcggcaacat cctggtaatt gtgtcattta aggtcaacaa gcagctgaag acggtcaaca
     1801 actacttcct cttaagcctg gcctgtgccg atctgattat cggggtcatt tcaatgaatc
     1861 tgtttacgac ctacatcatc atgaatcgat gggccttagg gaacttggcc tgtgacctct
     1921 ggcttgccat tgactgcgta gccagcaatg cctctgttat gaatcttctg gtcatcagct
     1981 ttgacagata cttttccatc acgaggccgc tcacgtaccg agccaaacga acaacaaaga
     2041 gagccggtgt gatgatcggt ctggcttggg tcatctcctt tgtcctttgg gctcctgcca
     2101 tcttgttctg gcaatacttt gttggaaaga gaactgtgcc tccgggagag tgcttcattc
     2161 agttcctcag tgagcccacc attacttttg gcacagccat cgctggtttt tatatgcctg
     2221 tcaccattat gactatttta tactggagga tctataagga aactgaaaag cgtaccaaag
     2281 agcttgctgg cctgcaagcc tctgggacag aggcagagac agaaaacttt gtccacccca
     2341 cgggcagttc tcgaagctgc agcagttacg aacttcaaca gcaaagcatg aaacgctcca
     2401 acaggaggaa gtatggccgc tgccacttct ggttcacaac caagagctgg aaacccagct
     2461 ccgagcagat ggaccaagac cacagcagca gtgacagttg gaacaacaat gatgctgctg
     2521 cctccctgga gaactccgcc tcctccgacg aggaggacat tggctccgag acgagagcca
     2581 tctactccat cgtgctcaag cttccgggtc acagcaccat cctcaactcc accaagttac
     2641 cctcatcgga caacctgcag gtgcctgagg aggagctggg gatggtggac ttggagagga
     2701 aagccgacaa gctgcaggcc cagaagagcg tggacgatgg aggcagtttt ccaaaaagct
     2761 tctccaagct tcccatccag ctagagtcag ccgtggacac agctaagact tctgacgtca
     2821 actcctcagt gggtaagagc acggccactc tacctctgtc cttcaaggaa gccactctgg
     2881 ccaagaggtt tgctctgaag accagaagtc agatcactaa gcggaaaagg atgtccctgg
     2941 tcaaggagaa gaaagcggcc cagaccctca gtgcgatctt gcttgccttc atcatcactt
     3001 ggaccccata caacatcatg gttctggtga acaccttttg tgacagctgc atacccaaaa
     3061 ccttttggaa tctgggctac tggctgtgct acatcaacag caccgtgaac cccgtgtgct
     3121 atgctctgtg caacaaaaca ttcagaacca ctttcaagat gctgctgctg tgccagtgtg
     3181 acaaaaaaaa gaggcgcaag cagcagtacc agcagagaca gtcggtcatt tttcacaagc
     3241 gcgcacccga gcaggccttg taggcggccg cgatatcgcc cctctccctc ccccccccct
     3301 aacgttactg gccgaagccg cttggaataa ggccggtgtg cgtttgtcta tatgttattt
     3361 tccaccatat tgccgtcttt tggcaatgtg agggcccgga aacctggccc tgtcttcttg
     3421 acgagcattc ctaggggtct ttcccctctc gccaaaggaa tgcaaggtct gttgaatgtc
     3481 gtgaaggaag cagttcctct ggaagcttct tgaagacaaa caacgtctgt agcgaccctt
     3541 tgcaggcagc ggaacccccc acctggcgac aggtgcctct gcggccaaaa gccacgtgta
     3601 taagatacac ctgcaaaggc ggcacaaccc cagtgccacg ttgtgagttg gatagttgtg
     3661 gaaagagtca aatggctctc ctcaagcgta ttcaacaagg ggctgaagga tgcccagaag
     3721 gtaccccatt gtatgggatc tgatctgggg cctcggtgca catgctttac atgtgtttag
     3781 tcgaggttaa aaaaacgtct aggccccccg aaccacgggg acgtggtttt cctttgaaaa
     3841 acacgatgat aagccaccat ggtgagcaag ggcgaggagc tgttcaccgg ggtggtgccc
     3901 atcctggtcg agctggacgg cgacgtaaac ggccacaagt tcagcgtgtc cggcgagggc
     3961 gagggcgatg ccacctacgg caagctgacc ctgaagttca tctgcaccac cggcaagctg
     4021 cccgtgccct ggcccaccct cgtgaccacc ttcggctacg gcctgatgtg cttcgcccgc
     4081 taccccgacc acatgaagca gcacgacttc ttcaagtccg ccatgcccga aggctacgtc
     4141 caggagcgca ccatcttctt caaggacgac ggcaactaca agacccgcgc cgaggtgaag
     4201 ttcgagggcg acaccctggt gaaccgcatc gagctgaagg gcatcgactt caaggaggac
     4261 ggcaacatcc tggggcacaa gctggagtac aactacaaca gccacaacgt ctatatcatg
     4321 gccgacaagc agaagaacgg catcaaggtg aacttcaaga tccgccacaa catcgaggac
     4381 ggcagcgtgc agctcgccga ccactaccag cagaacaccc ccatcggcga cggccccgtg
     4441 ctgctgcccg acaaccacta cctgagctac cagtccaaac tgagcaaaga ccccaacgag
     4501 aagcgcgatc acatggtcct gctggagttc gtgaccgccg ccgggatcac tctcggcatg
     4561 gacgagctgt acaagtgaga attcgatatc aagcttatcg ataatcaacc tctggattac
     4621 aaaatttgtg aaagattgac tggtattctt aactatgttg ctccttttac gctatgtgga
     4681 tacgctgctt taatgccttt gtatcatgct attgcttccc gtatggcttt cattttctcc
     4741 tccttgtata aatcctggtt gctgtctctt tatgaggagt tgtggcccgt tgtcaggcaa
     4801 cgtggcgtgg tgtgcactgt gtttgctgac gcaaccccca ctggttgggg cattgccacc
     4861 acctgtcagc tcctttccgg aactttcgct ttccccctcc ctattgccac ggcggaactc
     4921 atcgccgcct gccttgcccg ctgctggaca ggggctcggc tgttgggcac tgacaattcc
     4981 gtggtgttgt cggggaaatc atcgtccttt ccttggctgc tcgcctatgt tgccacctgg
     5041 attctgcgcg ggacgtcctt ctgctacgtc ccttcggccc tcaatccagc ggaccttcct
     5101 tcccgcggcc tgctgccggc tctgcggcct cttccgcgtc ttcgccttcg ccctcagacg
     5161 agtcggatct ccctttgggc cgcctccccg catcgatacc gagcgctgct cgagagatct
     5221 acgggtggca tccctgtgac ccctccccag tgcctctcct ggccctggaa gttgccactc
     5281 cagtgcccac cagccttgtc ctaataaaat taagttgcat cattttgtct gactaggtgt
     5341 ccttctataa tattatgggg tggagggggg tggtatggag caaggggcaa gttgggaaga
     5401 caacctgtag ggcctgcggg gtctattggg aaccaagctg gagtgcagtg gcacaatctt
     5461 ggctcactgc aatctccgcc tcctgggttc aagcgattct cctgcctcag cctcccgagt
     5521 tgttgggatt ccaggcatgc atgaccaggc tcagctaatt tttgtttttt tggtagagac
     5581 ggggtttcac catattggcc aggctggtct ccaactccta atctcaggtg atctacccac
     5641 cttggcctcc caaattgctg ggattacagg cgtgaaccac tgctcccttc cctgtccttc
     5701 tgattttgta ggtaaccacg tgcggaccga gcggccgcag gaacccctag tgatggagtt
     5761 ggccactccc tctctgcgcg ctcgctcgct cactgaggcc gggcgaccaa aggtcgcccg
     5821 acgcccgggc tttgcccggg cggcctcagt gagcgagcga gcgcgcagct gcctgcaggg
     5881 gcgcctgatg cggtattttc tccttacgca tctgtgcggt atttcacacc gcatannnnn
     5941 nnnnnnnnnn nnnnnnnnnn nnnnnnnnnn nnnnnnnnnn nnnnnnnnnn nnnnnnnnnn
     6001 nnnnnnnnnn nnnnnnnnnn nnnnnnnnnn tnnnnnnnnn nnnnnnnnnn nnnnnnnnnn
     6061 nnnnnnnnnn nnnnnnncnn nnnnnnnnnn nnnnnnnnnn nnnnnnnnnn nnnnnnnnnn
     6121 nnnnnnnnnn nnnnnnnnnn nnnnnnnnnn nnnnnnnnnn nnnnnnnnnn nnnnnnnnnn
     6181 nnnnnnnnnn nnnnnnnnnn nnnnnnnnnn nnnnnnnnnc ctttgacgtt ggagtccacg
     6241 ttctttaata gtggactctt gttccaaact ggaacaacac tcaactctat ctcgggctat
     6301 tcttttgatt tataagggat tttgccgatt tcggtctatt ggttaaaaaa tgagctgatt
     6361 taacaaaaat ttaacgcgaa ttttaacaaa atattaacgt ttacaatttt atggtgcact
     6421 ctcagtacaa tctgctctga tgccgcatag ttaagccagc cccgacaccc gccaacaccc
     6481 gctgacgcgc cctgacgggc ttgtctgctc ccggcatccg cttacagaca agctgtgacc
     6541 gtctccggga gctgcatgtg tcagaggttt tcaccgtcat caccgaaacg cgcgagacga
     6601 aagggcctcg tgatacgcct atttttatag gttaatgtca tgataataat ggtttcttag
     6661 acgtcaggtg gcacttttcg gggaaatgtg cgcggaaccc ctatttgttt atttttctaa
     6721 atacattcaa atatgtatcc gctcatgaga caataaccct gataaatgct tcaataatat
     6781 tgaaaaagga agagtatgag tattcaacat ttccgtgtcg cccttattcc cttttttgcg
     6841 gcattttgcc ttcctgtttt tgctcaccca gaaacgctgg tgaaagtaaa agatgctgaa
     6901 gatcagttgg gtgcacgagt gggttacatc gaactggatc tcaacagcgg taagatcctt
     6961 gagagttttc gccccgaaga acgttttcca atgatgagca cttttaaagt tctgctatgt
     7021 ggcgcggtat tatcccgtat tgacgccggg caagagcaac tcggtcgccg catacactat
     7081 tctcagaatg acttggttga gtactcacca gtcacagaaa agcatcttac ggatggcatg
     7141 acagtaagag aattatgcag tgctgccata accatgagtg ataacactgc ggccaactta
     7201 cttctgacaa cgatcggagg accgaaggag ctaaccgctt ttttgcacaa catgggggat
     7261 catgtaactc gccttgatcg ttgggaaccg gagctgaatg aagccatacc aaacgacgag
     7321 cgtgacacca cgatgcctgt agcaatggca acaacgttgc gcaaactatt aactggcgaa
     7381 ctacttactc tagcttcccg gcaacaatta atagactgga tggaggcgga taaagttgca
     7441 ggaccacttc tgcgctcggc ccttccggct ggctggttta ttgctgataa atctggagcc
     7501 ggtgagcgtg ggtctcgcgg tatcattgca gcactggggc cagatggtaa gccctcccgt
     7561 atcgtagtta tctacacgac ggggagtcag gcaactatgg atgaacgaaa tagacagatc
     7621 gctgagatag gtgcctcact gattaagcat tggtaactgt cagaccaagt ttactcatat
     7681 atactttaga ttgatttaaa acttcatttt taatttaaaa ggatctaggt gaagatcctt
     7741 tttgataatc tcatgaccaa aatcccttaa cgtgagtttt cgttccactg agcgtcagac
     7801 cccgtagaaa agatcaaagg atcttcttga gatccttttt ttctgcgcgt aatctgctgc
     7861 ttgcaaacaa aaaaaccacc gctaccagcg gtggtttgtt tgccggatca agagctacca
     7921 actctttttc cgaaggtaac tggcttcagc agagcgcaga taccaaatac tgttcttcta
     7981 gtgtagccgt agttaggcca ccacttcaag aactctgtag caccgcctac atacctcgct
     8041 ctgctaatcc tgttaccagt ggctgctgcc agtggcgata agtcgtgtct taccgggttg
     8101 gactcaagac gatagttacc ggataaggcg cagcggtcgg gctgaacggg gggttcgtgc
     8161 acacagccca gcttggagcg aacgacctac accgaactga gatacctaca gcgtgagcta
     8221 tgagaaagcg ccacgcttcc cgaagggaga aaggcggaca ggtatccggt aagcggcagg
     8281 gtcggaacag gagagcgcac gagggagctt ccagggggaa acgcctggta tctttatagt
     8341 cctgtcgggt ttcgccacct ctgacttgag cgtcgatttt tgtgatgctc gtcagggggg
     8401 cggagcctat ggaaaaacgc cagcaacgcg gcctttttac ggttcctggc cttttgctgg
     8461 ccttttgctc acatgt
//
