>Addgene plasmid #50466 | pAAV-CaMKIIa-HA-hM3D(Gq)-IRES-mCitrine | depositor full sequence | sequence record 75420 | pAAV-CaMKIIa-HA-hM3D(Gq)-IRES-mCitrine sequence 8490 bps
CCTGCAGGCAGCTGCGCGCTCGCTCGCTCACTGAGGCCGCCCGGGCAAAGCCCGGGCGTCGGGCGACCTT
TGGTCGCCCGGCCTCAGTGAGCGAGCGAGCGCGCAGAGAGGGAGTGGCCAACTCCATCACTAGGGGTTCC
TGCGGCCGCACGCGTTTAACATTATGGCCTTAGGTCACTTCATCTCCATGGGGTTCTTCTTCTGATTTTC
TAGAAAATGAGATGGGGGTGCAGAGAGCTTCCTCAGTGACCTGCCCAGGGTCACATCAGAAATGTCAGAG
CTAGAACTTGAACTCAGATTACTAATCTTAAATTCCATGCCTTGGGGGCATGCAAGTACGATATACAGAA
GGAGTGAACTCATTAGGGCAGATGACCAATGAGTTTAGGAAAGAAGAGTCCAGGGCAGGGTACATCTACA
CCACCCGCCCAGCCCTGGGTGAGTCCAGCCACGTTCACCTCATTATAGTTGCCTCTCTCCAGTCCTACCT
TGACGGGAAGCACAAGCAGAAACTGGGACAGGAGCCCCAGGAGACCAAATCTTCATGGTCCCTCTGGGAG
GATGGGTGGGGAGAGCTGTGGCAGAGGCCTCAGGAGGGGCCCTGCTGCTCAGTGGTGACAGATAGGGGTG
AGAAAGCAGACAGAGTCATTCCGTCAGCATTCTGGGTCTGTTTGGTACTTCTTCTCACGCTAAGGTGGCG
GTGTGATATGCACAATGGCTAAAAAGCAGGGAGAGCTGGAAAGAAACAAGGACAGAGACAGAGGCCAAGT
CAACCAGACCAATTCCCAGAGGAAGCAAAGAAACCATTACAGAGACTACAAGGGGGAAGGGAAGGAGAGA
TGAATTAGCTTCCCCTGTAAACCTTAGAACCCAGCTGTTGCCAGGGCAACGGGGCAATACCTGTCTCTTC
AGAGGAGATGAAGTTGCCAGGGTAACTACATCCTGTCTTTCTCAAGGACCATCCCAGAATGTGGCACCCA
CTAGCCGTTACCATAGCAACTGCCTCTTTGCCCCACTTAATCCCATCCCGTCTGTTAAAAGGGCCCTATA
GTTGGAGGTGGGGGAGGTAGGAAGAGCGATGATCACTTGTGGACTAAGTTTGTTCGCATCCCCTTCTCCA
ACCCCCTCAGTACATCACCCTGGGGGAACAGGGTCCACTTGCTCCTGGGCCCACACAGTCCTGCAGTATT
GTGTATATAAGGCCAGGGCAAAGAGGAGCAGGTTTTAAAGTGAAAGGCAGGCAGGTGTTGGGGAGGCAGT
TACCGGGGCAACGGGAACAGGGCGTTTCGGAGGTGGTTGCCATGGGGACCTGGATGCTGACGAAGGCTCG
CGAGGCTGTGAGCAGCCACAGTGCCCTGCTCAGAAGCCCCAAGCTCGTCAGTCAAGCCGGTTCTCCGTTT
GCACTCAGGAGCACGGGCAGGCGAGTGGCCCCTAGTTCTGGGGGCAGCTCTAGAGCGGTACCGGATCCGC
CACCATGTACCCATACGATGTTCCAGATTACGCTACCTTGCACAATAACAGTACAACCTCGCCTTTGTTT
CCAAACATCAGCTCCTCCTGGATACACAGCCCCTCCGATGCAGGGCTGCCCCCGGGAACCGTCACTCATT
TCGGCAGCTACAATGTTTCTCGAGCAGCTGGCAATTTCTCCTCTCCAGACGGTACCACCGATGACCCTCT
GGGAGGTCATACCGTCTGGCAAGTGGTCTTCATCGCTTTCTTAACGGGCATCCTGGCCTTGGTGACCATC
ATCGGCAACATCCTGGTAATTGTGTCATTTAAGGTCAACAAGCAGCTGAAGACGGTCAACAACTACTTCC
TCTTAAGCCTGGCCTGTGCCGATCTGATTATCGGGGTCATTTCAATGAATCTGTTTACGACCTACATCAT
CATGAATCGATGGGCCTTAGGGAACTTGGCCTGTGACCTCTGGCTTGCCATTGACTGCGTAGCCAGCAAT
GCCTCTGTTATGAATCTTCTGGTCATCAGCTTTGACAGATACTTTTCCATCACGAGGCCGCTCACGTACC
GAGCCAAACGAACAACAAAGAGAGCCGGTGTGATGATCGGTCTGGCTTGGGTCATCTCCTTTGTCCTTTG
GGCTCCTGCCATCTTGTTCTGGCAATACTTTGTTGGAAAGAGAACTGTGCCTCCGGGAGAGTGCTTCATT
CAGTTCCTCAGTGAGCCCACCATTACTTTTGGCACAGCCATCGCTGGTTTTTATATGCCTGTCACCATTA
TGACTATTTTATACTGGAGGATCTATAAGGAAACTGAAAAGCGTACCAAAGAGCTTGCTGGCCTGCAAGC
CTCTGGGACAGAGGCAGAGACAGAAAACTTTGTCCACCCCACGGGCAGTTCTCGAAGCTGCAGCAGTTAC
GAACTTCAACAGCAAAGCATGAAACGCTCCAACAGGAGGAAGTATGGCCGCTGCCACTTCTGGTTCACAA
CCAAGAGCTGGAAACCCAGCTCCGAGCAGATGGACCAAGACCACAGCAGCAGTGACAGTTGGAACAACAA
TGATGCTGCTGCCTCCCTGGAGAACTCCGCCTCCTCCGACGAGGAGGACATTGGCTCCGAGACGAGAGCC
ATCTACTCCATCGTGCTCAAGCTTCCGGGTCACAGCACCATCCTCAACTCCACCAAGTTACCCTCATCGG
ACAACCTGCAGGTGCCTGAGGAGGAGCTGGGGATGGTGGACTTGGAGAGGAAAGCCGACAAGCTGCAGGC
CCAGAAGAGCGTGGACGATGGAGGCAGTTTTCCAAAAAGCTTCTCCAAGCTTCCCATCCAGCTAGAGTCA
GCCGTGGACACAGCTAAGACTTCTGACGTCAACTCCTCAGTGGGTAAGAGCACGGCCACTCTACCTCTGT
CCTTCAAGGAAGCCACTCTGGCCAAGAGGTTTGCTCTGAAGACCAGAAGTCAGATCACTAAGCGGAAAAG
GATGTCCCTGGTCAAGGAGAAGAAAGCGGCCCAGACCCTCAGTGCGATCTTGCTTGCCTTCATCATCACT
TGGACCCCATACAACATCATGGTTCTGGTGAACACCTTTTGTGACAGCTGCATACCCAAAACCTTTTGGA
ATCTGGGCTACTGGCTGTGCTACATCAACAGCACCGTGAACCCCGTGTGCTATGCTCTGTGCAACAAAAC
ATTCAGAACCACTTTCAAGATGCTGCTGCTGTGCCAGTGTGACAAAAAAAAGAGGCGCAAGCAGCAGTAC
CAGCAGAGACAGTCGGTCATTTTTCACAAGCGCGCACCCGAGCAGGCCTTGTAGGCGGCCGCGATATCGC
CCCTCTCCCTCCCCCCCCCCTAACGTTACTGGCCGAAGCCGCTTGGAATAAGGCCGGTGTGCGTTTGTCT
ATATGTTATTTTCCACCATATTGCCGTCTTTTGGCAATGTGAGGGCCCGGAAACCTGGCCCTGTCTTCTT
GACGAGCATTCCTAGGGGTCTTTCCCCTCTCGCCAAAGGAATGCAAGGTCTGTTGAATGTCGTGAAGGAA
GCAGTTCCTCTGGAAGCTTCTTGAAGACAAACAACGTCTGTAGCGACCCTTTGCAGGCAGCGGAACCCCC
CACCTGGCGACAGGTGCCTCTGCGGCCAAAAGCCACGTGTATAAGATACACCTGCAAAGGCGGCACAACC
CCAGTGCCACGTTGTGAGTTGGATAGTTGTGGAAAGAGTCAAATGGCTCTCCTCAAGCGTATTCAACAAG
GGGCTGAAGGATGCCCAGAAGGTACCCCATTGTATGGGATCTGATCTGGGGCCTCGGTGCACATGCTTTA
CATGTGTTTAGTCGAGGTTAAAAAAACGTCTAGGCCCCCCGAACCACGGGGACGTGGTTTTCCTTTGAAA
AACACGATGATAAGCCACCATGGTGAGCAAGGGCGAGGAGCTGTTCACCGGGGTGGTGCCCATCCTGGTC
GAGCTGGACGGCGACGTAAACGGCCACAAGTTCAGCGTGTCCGGCGAGGGCGAGGGCGATGCCACCTACG
GCAAGCTGACCCTGAAGTTCATCTGCACCACCGGCAAGCTGCCCGTGCCCTGGCCCACCCTCGTGACCAC
CTTCGGCTACGGCCTGATGTGCTTCGCCCGCTACCCCGACCACATGAAGCAGCACGACTTCTTCAAGTCC
GCCATGCCCGAAGGCTACGTCCAGGAGCGCACCATCTTCTTCAAGGACGACGGCAACTACAAGACCCGCG
CCGAGGTGAAGTTCGAGGGCGACACCCTGGTGAACCGCATCGAGCTGAAGGGCATCGACTTCAAGGAGGA
CGGCAACATCCTGGGGCACAAGCTGGAGTACAACTACAACAGCCACAACGTCTATATCATGGCCGACAAG
CAGAAGAACGGCATCAAGGTGAACTTCAAGATCCGCCACAACATCGAGGACGGCAGCGTGCAGCTCGCCG
ACCACTACCAGCAGAACACCCCCATCGGCGACGGCCCCGTGCTGCTGCCCGACAACCACTACCTGAGCTA
CCAGTCCAAACTGAGCAAAGACCCCAACGAGAAGCGCGATCACATGGTCCTGCTGGAGTTCGTGACCGCC
GCCGGGATCACTCTCGGCATGGACGAGCTGTACAAGTGATAGGAATTCGATATCAAGCTTATCGATAATC
AACCTCTGGATTACAAAATTTGTGAAAGATTGACTGGTATTCTTAACTATGTTGCTCCTTTTACGCTATG
TGGATACGCTGCTTTAATGCCTTTGTATCATGCTATTGCTTCCCGTATGGCTTTCATTTTCTCCTCCTTG
TATAAATCCTGGTTGCTGTCTCTTTATGAGGAGTTGTGGCCCGTTGTCAGGCAACGTGGCGTGGTGTGCA
CTGTGTTTGCTGACGCAACCCCCACTGGTTGGGGCATTGCCACCACCTGTCAGCTCCTTTCCGGGACTTT
CGCTTTCCCCCTCCCTATTGCCACGGCGGAACTCATCGCCGCCTGCCTTGCCCGCTGCTGGACAGGGGCT
CGGCTGTTGGGCACTGACAATTCCGTGGTGTTGTCGGGGAAATCATCGTCCTTTCCTTGGCTGCTCGCCT
GTGTTGCCACCTGGATTCTGCGCGGGACGTCCTTCTGCTACGTCCCTTCGGCCCTCAATCCAGCGGACCT
TCCTTCCCGCGGCCTGCTGCCGGCTCTGCGGCCTCTTCCGCGTCTTCGCCTTCGCCCTCAGACGAGTCGG
ATCTCCCTTTGGGCCGCCTCCCCGCATCGATACCGAGCGCTGCTCGAGAGATCTACGGGTGGCATCCCTG
TGACCCCTCCCCAGTGCCTCTCCTGGCCCTGGAAGTTGCCACTCCAGTGCCCACCAGCCTTGTCCTAATA
AAATTAAGTTGCATCATTTTGTCTGACTAGGTGTCCTTCTATAATATTATGGGGTGGAGGGGGGTGGTAT
GGAGCAAGGGGCAAGTTGGGAAGACAACCTGTAGGGCCTGCGGGGTCTATTGGGAACCAAGCTGGAGTGC
AGTGGCACAATCTTGGCTCACTGCAATCTCCGCCTCCTGGGTTCAAGCGATTCTCCTGCCTCAGCCTCCC
GAGTTGTTGGGATTCCAGGCATGCATGACCAGGCTCAGCTAATTTTTGTTTTTTTGGTAGAGACGGGGTT
TCACCATATTGGCCAGGCTGGTCTCCAACTCCTAATCTCAGGTGATCTACCCACCTTGGCCTCCCAAATT
GCTGGGATTACAGGCGTGAACCACTGCTCCCTTCCCTGTCCTTCTGATTTTGTAGGTAACCACGTGCGGA
CCGAGCGGCCGCAGGAACCCCTAGTGATGGAGTTGGCCACTCCCTCTCTGCGCGCTCGCTCGCTCACTGA
GGCCGGGCGACCAAAGGTCGCCCGACGCCCGGGCTTTGCCCGGGCGGCCTCAGTGAGCGAGCGAGCGCGC
AGCTGCCTGCAGGGGCGCCTGATGCGGTATTTTCTCCTTACGCATCTGTGCGGTATTTCACACCGCATA
[142 nt withheld, positions 5950-6091]
C
[141 nt withheld, positions 6093-6233]
CCTTTGACGTTGGAGTCCACGTTCTTTAATAGTGGACTCTTGTTCCAAACTGGAACAACACTCAACCCTA
TCTCGGGCTATTCTTTTGATTTATAAGGGATTTTGCCGATTTCGGCCTATTGGTTAAAAAATGAGCTGAT
TTAACAAAAATTTAACGCGAATTTTAACAAAATATTAACGTTTACAATTTTATGGTGCACTCTCAGTACA
ATCTGCTCTGATGCCGCATAGTTAAGCCAGCCCCGACACCCGCCAACACCCGCTGACGCGCCCTGACGGG
CTTGTCTGCTCCCGGCATCCGCTTACAGACAAGCTGTGACCGTCTCCGGGAGCTGCATGTGTCAGAGGTT
TTCACCGTCATCACCGAAACGCGCGAGACGAAAGGGCCTCGTGATACGCCTATTTTTATAGGTTAATGTC
ATGATAATAATGGTTTCTTAGACGTCAGGTGGCACTTTTCGGGGAAATGTGCGCGGAACCCCTATTTGTT
TATTTTTCTAAATACATTCAAATATGTATCCGCTCATGAGACAATAACCCTGATAAATGCTTCAATAATA
TTGAAAAAGGAAGAGTATGAGTATTCAACATTTCCGTGTCGCCCTTATTCCCTTTTTTGCGGCATTTTGC
CTTCCTGTTTTTGCTCACCCAGAAACGCTGGTGAAAGTAAAAGATGCTGAAGATCAGTTGGGTGCACGAG
TGGGTTACATCGAACTGGATCTCAACAGCGGTAAGATCCTTGAGAGTTTTCGCCCCGAAGAACGTTTTCC
AATGATGAGCACTTTTAAAGTTCTGCTATGTGGCGCGGTATTATCCCGTATTGACGCCGGGCAAGAGCAA
CTCGGTCGCCGCATACACTATTCTCAGAATGACTTGGTTGAGTACTCACCAGTCACAGAAAAGCATCTTA
CGGATGGCATGACAGTAAGAGAATTATGCAGTGCTGCCATAACCATGAGTGATAACACTGCGGCCAACTT
ACTTCTGACAACGATCGGAGGACCGAAGGAGCTAACCGCTTTTTTGCACAACATGGGGGATCATGTAACT
CGCCTTGATCGTTGGGAACCGGAGCTGAATGAAGCCATACCAAACGACGAGCGTGACACCACGATGCCTG
TAGCAATGGCAACAACGTTGCGCAAACTATTAACTGGCGAACTACTTACTCTAGCTTCCCGGCAACAATT
AATAGACTGGATGGAGGCGGATAAAGTTGCAGGACCACTTCTGCGCTCGGCCCTTCCGGCTGGCTGGTTT
ATTGCTGATAAATCTGGAGCCGGTGAGCGTGGGTCTCGCGGTATCATTGCAGCACTGGGGCCAGATGGTA
AGCCCTCCCGTATCGTAGTTATCTACACGACGGGGAGTCAGGCAACTATGGATGAACGAAATAGACAGAT
CGCTGAGATAGGTGCCTCACTGATTAAGCATTGGTAACTGTCAGACCAAGTTTACTCATATATACTTTAG
ATTGATTTAAAACTTCATTTTTAATTTAAAAGGATCTAGGTGAAGATCCTTTTTGATAATCTCATGACCA
AAATCCCTTAACGTGAGTTTTCGTTCCACTGAGCGTCAGACCCCGTAGAAAAGATCAAAGGATCTTCTTG
AGATCCTTTTTTTCTGCGCGTAATCTGCTGCTTGCAAACAAAAAAACCACCGCTACCAGCGGTGGTTTGT
TTGCCGGATCAAGAGCTACCAACTCTTTTTCCGAAGGTAACTGGCTTCAGCAGAGCGCAGATACCAAATA
CTGTCCTTCTAGTGTAGCCGTAGTTAGGCCACCACTTCAAGAACTCTGTAGCACCGCCTACATACCTCGC
TCTGCTAATCCTGTTACCAGTGGCTGCTGCCAGTGGCGATAAGTCGTGTCTTACCGGGTTGGACTCAAGA
CGATAGTTACCGGATAAGGCGCAGCGGTCGGGCTGAACGGGGGGTTCGTGCACACAGCCCAGCTTGGAGC
GAACGACCTACACCGAACTGAGATACCTACAGCGTGAGCTATGAGAAAGCGCCACGCTTCCCGAAGGGAG
AAAGGCGGACAGGTATCCGGTAAGCGGCAGGGTCGGAACAGGAGAGCGCACGAGGGAGCTTCCAGGGGGA
AACGCCTGGTATCTTTATAGTCCTGTCGGGTTTCGCCACCTCTGACTTGAGCGTCGATTTTTGTGATGCT
CGTCAGGGGGGCGGAGCCTATGGAAAAACGCCAGCAACGCGGCCTTTTTACGGTTCCTGGCCTTTTGCTG
GCCTTTTGCTCACATGT
Features (pLannotate 1.2.2; 17 found; start..end, strand, type, name):
      1..141     -  repeat_region  AAV2 ITR: inverted terminal repeat of adeno-associated virus serotype 2 inverted
    160..1448    +  promoter       CaMKII promoter: promoter for the mouse calcium/calmodulin-dependent kinase II α subunit
   1478..1504    +  CDS            3xHA (fragment): three tandem HA epitope tags
   1505..3271    +  CDS            CHRM3: ACM3_HUMAN - Experimental evidence at protein level: Swiss-Prot protein existence level 1. The muscarinic acetylcholine receptor mediates various cellular responses, including inhibition of adenylate cyclase, breakdown of phosphoinositides and modulation of potassium channels through the action of G proteins. Primary transducing effect is Pi turnover. From Homo sapiens (Human).
   3401..3863    +  misc_feature   IRES: internal ribosome entry site (IRES) of the encephalomyocarditis virus (EMCV)
   3870..4586    +  CDS            mCitrine: mCitrine is a basic (constitutively fluorescent) yellow fluorescent protein published in 2001, derived from Aequorea victoria.
   4591..4617    +  misc_feature   MCS (fragment): pBluescript multiple cloning site
   4617..5205    +  misc_feature   WPRE: woodchuck hepatitis virus posttranscriptional regulatory element
   5237..5713    +  polyA_signal   hGH poly(A) signal: human growth hormone polyadenylation signal
   5753..5893    +  repeat_region  AAV2 ITR: inverted terminal repeat of adeno-associated virus serotype 2 inverted
   5898..5949    -  misc_feature   bom (fragment): basis of mobility region from pBR322
   5968..6348    +  rep_origin     M13 ori (sequence partly withheld): M13 bacteriophage origin of replication; arrow indicates direction of (+) strand synthesis
   6424..6473    -  misc_feature   bom (fragment): basis of mobility region from pBR322
   6575..6610    -  CDS            rop (fragment): Rop protein, which maintains plasmids at low copy number; rop
   6705..6809    +  promoter       AmpR promoter: bla
   6810..7670    +  CDS            AmpR: β-lactamase; bla; confers resistance to ampicillin, carbenicillin, and related antibiotics
   7841..8429    +  rep_origin     ori: high-copy-number ColE1/pMB1/pBR322/pUC origin of replication
