[The description below was written by a language model from this plasmid's Addgene catalogue record, the feature table of its GenBank file and pLannotate feature annotations shown in this document.]
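Description:
pAAV-CaMKIIa-HA-hM3D(Gq)-IRES-mCitrine is an adeno-associated virus transfer plasmid of about 8.5 kb, built on a pAAV backbone, for expressing a Gq-coupled chemogenetic receptor (DREADD) together with a yellow fluorescent marker. The expression cassette lies between two AAV2 inverted terminal repeats, which are the cis elements needed for the cassette to be replicated and packaged into recombinant AAV particles when helper functions are supplied in trans. Outside the ITRs, the plasmid carries a ColE1/pUC-type origin, an f1/M13 phage origin and a beta-lactamase gene conferring ampicillin resistance. The catalogue lists it as low copy and propagated in a recombination-deficient strain, a common precaution for repeat-containing ITR plasmids.

Transcription is driven by the mouse CaMKIIa promoter, which is generally used to bias expression towards excitatory forebrain neurons. The first open reading frame is an N-terminal HA epitope tag fused to a human muscarinic M3 receptor (CHRM3) coding sequence. This sequence carries the DREADD mutations, which the record does not specify and refers to supplemental documents. An EMCV IRES follows and allows cap-independent translation of mCitrine from the same transcript. Transduced cells therefore fluoresce without the reporter being fused to the receptor, while the HA tag permits direct immunodetection of the receptor. A WPRE and the human growth hormone polyadenylation signal enhance transcript stability and 3′ end processing.

The two full-length sequence records differ slightly in length (8,476 versus 8,490 bp), apparently reflecting the annotated length of the left ITR, and a third partial record covers only the Citrine region. The construct is suited to producing AAV for chemogenetic activation of Gq signalling in CaMKIIa-expressing neurons.
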