Addgene plasmid #50466: pAAV-CaMKIIa-HA-hM3D(Gq)-IRES-mCitrine
Purpose: Gq-coupled hM3D-IRES-mCitrine under the control of CaMKIIa promoter
Depositing lab: Bryan Roth. Depositing organization: University of North Carolina at Chapel Hill.
Backbone
  Vector backbone: pAAV
  Backbone size w/o insert (bp): 4818
  Total vector size (bp): 8490
  Vector type: AAV
Growth in bacteria
  Bacterial resistance: Ampicillin, 100 μg/mL
  Growth temperature: 37°C
  Growth strain: Stbl3
  Copy number: Low Copy
Gene/Insert
  Gene/Insert name: hM3D(Gq)-IRES-mCitrine
  Species: H. sapiens (human)
  Insert size (bp): 3124
  Mutation: See supplemental documents for DREADD mutations
  Entrez Gene: CHRM3 (a.k.a. EGBRS, HM3, PBS, m3AChR)
  Promoter: CaMKIIa
  Tag / fusion protein: HA (N terminal on insert)
  Cloning method: Restriction Enzyme; 5′ cloning site BamH I (not destroyed); 3′ cloning site EcoR I (not destroyed)
  Sequencing primers: 5′ ATGCTGACGAAGGCTCGCGA; 3′ GCATTAAAGCAGCGTATCCACATAGC
Terms and licenses: Academic/Nonprofit Terms; Industry Terms: Not Available to Industry
Depositor comments: These plasmids were generated as part of the Illuminating the Druggable Genome (IDG) program sponsored by the NIH Common Fund. The goal of this program is to identify, gather, and distribute information and resources for proteins that currently are not well-studied yet belong to commonly drug-targeted protein families: protein kinases, non-olfactory G-protein coupled receptors (GPCRs), and ion channels. The IDG program is designed to develop fundamental research tools for understudied proteins, elucidate their function, and disseminate the IDG-related resources and data to the greater scientific community.
How to cite: pAAV-CaMKIIa-HA-hM3D(Gq)-IRES-mCitrine was a gift from Bryan Roth (Addgene plasmid # 50466 ; http://n2t.net/addgene:50466 ; RRID:Addgene_50466)
