LOCUS       Exported 869 bp ds-DNA linear SYN 19-MAY-2021
DEFINITION  Gq-coupled hM3D-IRES-mCitrine under the control of CaMKIIa promoter.
ACCESSION   .
VERSION     .
KEYWORDS    pAAV-CaMKIIa-HA-hM3D(Gq)-IRES-mCitrine
SOURCE      synthetic DNA construct
  ORGANISM  synthetic DNA construct
REFERENCE   1 (bases 1 to 869)
  AUTHORS   Bryan Roth
  TITLE     Roth lab DREADDs
  JOURNAL   Unpublished
REFERENCE   2 (bases 1 to 869)
  AUTHORS   .
  TITLE     Direct Submission
  JOURNAL   Exported May 19, 2021 from SnapGene Server 1.1.58
            http://www.snapgene.com
FEATURES             Location/Qualifiers
     source          1..869
                     /organism="synthetic DNA construct"
                     /mol_type="other DNA"
     CDS             complement(51..767)
                     /codon_start=1
                     /product="enhanced variant of YFP (Heikal et al., 2001)"
                     /label=Citrine
                     /note="mammalian codon-optimized"
                     /translation="MVSKGEELFTGVVPILVELDGDVNGHKFSVSGEGEGDATYGKLTL
                     KFICTTGKLPVPWPTLVTTFGYGLMCFARYPDHMKQHDFFKSAMPEGYVQERTIFFKDD
                     GNYKTRAEVKFEGDTLVNRIELKGIDFKEDGNILGHKLEYNYNSHNVYIMADKQKNGIK
                     VNFKIRHNIEDGSVQLADHYQQNTPIGDGPVLLPDNHYLSYQSKLSKDPNEKRDHMVLL
                     EFVTAAGITLGMDELYK"
     primer_bind     complement(93..114)
                     /label=EGFP-C
                     /note="EGFP, forward primer"
     primer_bind     442..461
                     /label=EXFP-R
                     /note="For distinguishing EGFP variants, reverse primer"
     primer_bind     701..722
                     /label=EGFP-N
                     /note="EGFP, reverse primer"
     regulatory      764..773
                     /regulatory_class="other"
                     /note="vertebrate consensus sequence for strong initiation
                     of translation (Kozak, 1987)"
ORIGIN
        1 attttgtaat ccagaggttg attatcgata agcttgatat cgaattctca cttgtacagc
       61 tcgtccatgc cgagagtgat cccggcggcg gtcacgaact ccagcaggac catgtgatcg
      121 cgcttctcgt tggggtcttt gctcagtttg gactggtagc tcaggtagtg gttgtcgggc
      181 agcagcacgg ggccgtcgcc gatgggggtg ttctgctggt agtggtcggc gagctgcacg
      241 ctgccgtcct cgatgttgtg gcggatcttg aagttcacct tgatgccgtt cttctgcttg
      301 tcggccatga tatagacgtt gtggctgttg tagttgtact ccagcttgtg ccccaggatg
      361 ttgccgtcct ccttgaagtc gatgcccttc agctcgatgc ggttcaccag ggtgtcgccc
      421 tcgaacttca cctcggcgcg ggtcttgtag ttgccgtcgt ccttgaagaa gatggtgcgc
      481 tcctggacgt agccttcggg catggcggac ttgaagaagt cgtgctgctt catgtggtcg
      541 gggtagcggg cgaagcacat caggccgtag ccgaaggtgg tcacgagggt gggccagggc
      601 acgggcagct tgccggtggt gcagatgaac ttcagggtca gcttgccgta ggtggcatcg
      661 ccctcgccct cgccggacac gctgaacttg tggccgttta cgtcgccgtc cagctcgacc
      721 aggatgggca ccaccccggt gaacagctcc tcgcccttgc tcaccatggt ggcttatcat
      781 cgtgtttttc aaaggaaaac cacgtccccg tggttcgggg ggcctagacg tttttttaac
      841 ctcgactaaa cacatgtaaa gcatgtgca
//
