>Addgene plasmid #50466 | pAAV-CaMKIIa-HA-hM3D(Gq)-IRES-mCitrine | addgene partial sequence | sequence record 78050 | mCaMKIIa-pro-F2 5'-GGCAAAGAGGAGCAGGTTTT-3'
GCAGTTACCGGGGCAACGGGAACAGGGCGTTTCGGAGGTGGTTGCCATGGGGACCTGGATGCTGACGAAG
GCTCGCGAGGCTGTGAGCAGCCACAGTGCCCTGCTCAGAAGCCCCAAGCTCGTCAGTCAAGCCGGTTCTC
CGTTTGCACTCAGGAGCACGGGCAGGCGAGTGGCCCCTAGTTCTGGGGGCAGCTCTAGAGCGGTACCGGA
TCCGCCACCATGTACCCATACGATGTTCCAGATTACGCTACCTTGCACAATAACAGTACAACCTCGCCTT
TGTTTCCAAACATCAGCTCCTCCTGGATACACAGCCCCTCCGATGCAGGGCTGCCCCCGGGAACCGTCAC
TCATTTCGGCAGCTACAATGTTTCTCGAGCAGCTGGCAATTTCTCCTCTCCAGACGGTACCACCGATGAC
CCTCTGGGAGGTCATACCGTCTGGCAAGTGGTCTTCATCGCTTTCTTAACGGGCATCCTGGCCTTGGTGA
CCATCATCGGCAACATCCTGGTAATTGTGTCATTTAAGGTCAACAAGCAGCTGAAGACGGTCAACAACTA
CTTCCTCTTAAGCCTGGCCTGTGCCGATCTGATTATCGGGGTCATTTCAATGAATCTGTTTACGACCTAC
ATCATCATGAATCGATGGGCCTTAGGGAACTTGGCCTGTGACCTCTGGCTTGCCATTGACTGCGTAGCCA
GCAATGCCTCTGTTATGAATCTTCTGGTCATCAGCTTTGACAGATACTTTTCCATCACGAGGCCGCTCAC
GTACCGAGCCAAACGAACAACAAAGAGAGCCGGTGTGATGATCGGTCTGGCTTGGGTCATCTCCTTTGTC
CTTTGGGCTCCTGCCATCTTGTTCTGGCAATACTTTGTTGGAAAGAGAACTGTGCCTCCGGGAGAGTGCT
TCATTCAGTTCCTCAGTGAGCCCACCATTACTTTTGGCACAGCCATCGCT
